Addgene plasmid #82899: pDONR223_ABCB9_WT
Purpose: Gateway Donor vector containing ABCB9, part of the Target Accelerator Plasmid Collection.
Depositing lab: Jesse Boehm & Matthew Meyerson & David Root. Depositing organization: Broad Institute. Publication: High-throughput Phenotyping of Lung Cancer Somatic Mutations. Berger AH, Brooks AN, Wu X, Shrestha Y, Chouinard C, Piccioni F, Bagul M, Kamburov A, Imielinski M, Hogstrom L, Zhu C, Yang X, Pantel S, Sakai R, Watson J, Kaplan N, Campbell JD, Singh S, Root DE, Narayan R, Natoli T, Lahr DL, Tirosh I, Tamayo P, Getz G, Wong B, Doench J, Subramanian A, Golub TR, Meyerson M, Boehm JS. Cancer Cell. 2016 Aug 8;30(2):214-28. doi: 10.1016/j.ccell.2016.06.022. Epub 2016 Jul 28. PubMed 27478040.
Backbone
  Vector backbone: pDONR223
  Backbone manufacturer: Invitrogen
  Vector type: Gateway Entry vector
Growth in bacteria
  Bacterial resistance: Spectinomycin, 50 μg/mL
  Growth temperature: 37°C
  Growth strain: DH5alpha
  Copy number: High Copy
Gene/Insert
  Gene/Insert name: ABCB9
  Species: H. sapiens (human)
  Mutation: 582_590delISLVSQEPVinsVCARAWATL; 592_595delFARSinsRPFC; 597_681del
  GenBank ID: NM_001243014
  Entrez Gene: ABCB9 (a.k.a. EST122234, TAPL)
  Promoter: None
  Cloning method: Gateway Cloning
  Sequencing primers: 5′ M13pUC-fwd; 3′ M13-Rev
Terms and licenses: Academic/Nonprofit Terms; Industry Terms: Not Available to Industry
Depositor comments: CLOSED (stop codon immediately follows insert)
How to cite: pDONR223_ABCB9_WT was a gift from Jesse Boehm & Matthew Meyerson & David Root (Addgene plasmid # 82899 ; http://n2t.net/addgene:82899 ; RRID:Addgene_82899)
