[The description below was written by a language model from this plasmid's Addgene catalogue record and pLannotate feature annotations shown in this document.]
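Description:
pDONR223_ABCB9_WT is a Gateway entry clone built on the Invitrogen pDONR223 backbone and carrying a human ABCB9 (also known as TAPL) open reading frame. It belongs to the Target Accelerator Plasmid Collection, a resource assembled for high-throughput functional phenotyping of somatic mutations in lung cancer, where the "WT" clones serve as reference alleles. The plasmid is maintained in E. coli at high copy through a ColE1/pUC-type origin. Selection is with spectinomycin, conferred by the aadA (SmR) aminoglycoside adenylyltransferase gene, which sits downstream of a class 1 integron Pc promoter fragment and a short gentamicin-resistance gene remnant. Small lacZα and lacI fragments and the rrnB T1 and T2 terminators are backbone remnants, the terminators helping to insulate the cloning region from read-through transcription.

The ABCB9 coding sequence is annotated as a roughly 1.75 kb fragment and is flanked by two attL sites in opposite orientation. The annotation tool labels both as attL3 variants, and they are the substrates for the LR Clonase reaction that moves the ORF into a destination vector. The entry clone has no promoter driving the insert; a T7 promoter lies outside the attL-flanked region and points back toward the insert on the opposite strand. Expression therefore depends on the chosen destination vector. The clone is in "closed" format, with a stop codon immediately after the insert, so C-terminal fusion tags from a destination vector would not be translated. Despite the WT designation, the record lists differences from the full-length reference protein: two short substitution blocks around residues 582–595 and a deletion of residues 597–681. This matches the feature table calling the insert a fragment. The listed GenBank reference may represent a shorter transcript variant, but the record does not say so explicitly.
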