Features (pLannotate 1.2.2; 12 found; start..end, strand, type, name):
     38..74      -  CDS            lacZα (fragment): LacZα fragment of β-galactosidase; lacZ fragment
     91..186     +  protein_bind   attL3: mutant version of attL; recombination site for the Gateway® LR reaction LR Clonase™
    192..1937    +  CDS            ABCB9 (fragment): ABCB9_HUMAN - Also known as KIAA1520 From Homo sapiens (Human).
   1987..2082    -  protein_bind   attL3: mutant version of attL; recombination site for the Gateway® LR reaction LR Clonase™
   2101..2119    -  promoter       T7 promoter: promoter for bacteriophage T7 RNA polymerase
   2309..2332    +  promoter       Pc promoter (fragment): intI1 (promoter lies within the coding sequence); class 1 integron promoter
   2508..2564    +  CDS            GmR (fragment): gentamycin acetyltransferase; aacC1; confers resistance to gentamycin
   2571..3362    +  CDS            SmR: aminoglycoside adenylyltransferase (Murphy, 1985); aadA; confers resistance to spectinomycin and streptomycin
   3455..4043    +  rep_origin     ori: high-copy-number ColE1/pMB1/pBR322/pUC origin of replication
   4226..4318    +  CDS            lacI (fragment): lac repressor; lacI; The lac repressor binds to the lac operator to inhibit transcription in E. coli. This inhibition can be relieved by adding lactose or isopropyl-β-D-thiogalactopyranoside (IPTG).
   4373..4400    -  terminator     rrnB T2 terminator: transcription terminator T2 from the E. coli rrnB gene
   4532..4575    +  terminator     rrnB T1 terminator: Escherichia coli rrnB; transcription terminator T1 from the E. coli rrnB gene
>Addgene plasmid #82899 | pDONR223_ABCB9_WT | addgene full sequence | sequence record 161810 | Addgene NGS Result
GGCAGTTCCCTACTCTCGCGTTAACGCTAGCATGGATGTTTTCCCAGTCACGACGTTGTAAAACGACGGC
CAGTCTTAAGCTCGGGCCCCAAATAATGATTTTATTTTGACTGATAGTGACCTGTTCGTTGCAACAAATT
GATGAGCAATGCTTTTTTATAATGCCAACTTTGTACAAAAAAGTTGGCACCATGCGGCTGTGGAAGGCGG
TGGTGGTGACTTTGGCCTTCATGAGTGTGGACATCTGCGTGACCACGGCCATCTATGTCTTCAGCCACCT
GGACCGCAGCCTCCTGGAGGACATCCGCCACTTCAACATCTTTGACTCGGTGCTGGATCTCTGGGCAGCC
TGCCTGTACCGCAGCTGCCTGCTGCTGGGAGCCACCATTGGTGTGGCCAAGAACAGTGCGCTGGGGCCCC
GGCGGCTGCGGGCCTCGTGGCTGGTCATCACCCTCGTGTGCCTCTTCGTGGGCATCTATGCCATGGTGAA
GCTGCTGCTCTTCTCAGAGGTGCGCAGGCCCATCCGGGACCCCTGGTTTTGGGCCCTGTTCGTGTGGACG
TACATTTCACTCGGCGCATCCTTCCTGCTCTGGTGGCTGCTGTCCACCGTGCGGCCAGGCACCCAGGCCC
TGGAGCCAGGGGCGGCCACCGAGGCTGAGGGCTTCCCTGGGAGCGGCCGGCCACCGCCCGAGCAGGCGTC
TGGGGCCACGCTGCAGAAGCTGCTCTCCTACACCAAGCCCGACGTGGCCTTCCTCGTGGCCGCCTCCTTC
TTCCTCATCGTGGCAGCTCTGGGAGAGACCTTCCTGCCCTACTACACGGGCCGCGCCATTGATGGCATCG
TCATCCAGAAAAGCATGGATCAGTTCAGCACGGCTGTCGTCATCGTGTGCCTGCTGGCCATTGGCAGCTC
ATTTGCCGCAGGTATTCGGGGCGGCATTTTTACCCTCATATTTGCCAGACTGAACATTCGCCTTCGAAAC
TGTCTCTTCCGCTCACTGGTGTCCCAGGAGACAAGCTTCTTTGATGAGAACCGCACAGGGGACCTCATCT
CCCGCCTGACCTCGGACACCACCATGGTCAGCGACCTGGTCTCCCAGAACATCAATGTCTTCCTGCGGAA
CACAGTCAAGGTCACGGGCGTGGTGGTCTTCATGTTCAGCCTCTCATGGCAGCTCTCCTTGGTCACCTTC
ATGGGCTTCCCCATCATCATGATGGTGTCCAACATCTACGGCAAGTACTACAAGAGGCTCTCCAAAGAGG
TCCAGAATGCCCTGGCCAGAGCGAGCAACACGGCGGAGGAGACCATCAGTGCCATGAAGACTGTCCGGAG
CTTCGCCAATGAGGAGGAGGAGGCAGAGGTGTACCTGCGGAAGCTGCAGCAGGTGTACAAGCTGAACAGG
AAGGAGGCAGCTGCCTACATGTACTACGTCTGGGGCAGCGGGCTCACACTGCTGGTGGTCCAGGTCAGCA
TCCTCTACTACGGGGGCCACCTTGTCATCTCAGGCCAGATGACCAGCGGCAACCTCATCGCCTTCATCAT
CTACGAGTTTGTCCTGGGAGATTGTATGGAGTCCGTGGGCTCCGTCTACAGTGGCCTGATGCAGGGAGTG
GGGGCTGCTGAGAAGGTGTTCGAGTTCATCGACCGGCAGCCGACCATGGTGCACGATGGCAGCTTGGCCC
CCGACCACCTGGAGGGCCGGGTGGACTTTGAGAATGTGACCTTCACCTACCGCACTCGGCCCCACACCCA
GGTCCTGCAGAATGTCTCCTTCAGCCTGTCCCCCGGCAAGGTGACGGCCCTGGTGGGGCCCTCGGGCAGT
GGGAAGAGCTCCTGTGTCAACATCCTGGAGAACTTCTACCCCCTGGAGGGGGGCCGGGTGCTGCTGGACG
GCAAGCCCATCAGCGCCTACGACCACAAGTACTTGCACCGTGTGGTATGTGCACGGGCCTGGGCCACACT
TCTCCGCCCTTTCTGCATCTGATTGCCAACTTTCTTGTACAAAGTTGGCATTATAAGAAAGCATTGCTTA
TCAATTTGTTGCAACGAACAGGTCACTATCAGTCAAAATAAAATCATTATTTGCCATCCAGCTGATATCC
CCTATAGTGAGTCGTATTACATGGTCATAGCTGTTTCCTGGCAGCTCTGGCCCGTGTCTCAAAATCTCTG
ATGTTACATTGCACAAGATAAAAATATATCATCATGCCTCCTCTAGACCAGCCAGGACAGAAATGCCTCG
ACTTCGCTGCTACCCAAGGTTGCCGGGTGACGCACACCGTGGAAACGGATGAAGGCACGAACCCAGTGGA
CATAAGCCTGTTCGGTTCGTAAGCTGTAATGCAAGTAGCGTATGCGCTCACGCAACTGGTCCAGAACCTT
GACCGAACGCAGCGGTGGTAACGGCGCAGTGGCGGTTTTCATGGCTTGTTATGACTGTTTTTTTGGGGTA
CAGTCTATGCCTCGGGCATCCAAGCAGCAAGCGCGTTACGCCGTGGGTCGATGTTTGATGTTATGGAGCA
GCAACGATGTTACGCAGCAGGGCAGTCGCCCTAAAACAAAGTTAAACATTATGAGGGAAGCGGTGATCGC
CGAAGTATCGACTCAACTATCAGAGGTAGTTGGCGTCATCGAGCGCCATCTCGAACCGACGTTGCTGGCC
GTACATTTGTACGGCTCCGCAGTGGATGGCGGCCTGAAGCCACACAGTGATATTGATTTGCTGGTTACGG
TGACCGTAAGGCTTGATGAAACAACGCGGCGAGCTTTGATCAACGACCTTTTGGAAACTTCGGCTTCCCC
TGGAGAGAGCGAGATTCTCCGCGCTGTAGAAGTCACCATTGTTGTGCACGACGACATCATTCCGTGGCGT
TATCCAGCTAAGCGCGAACTGCAATTTGGAGAATGGCAGCGCAATGACATTCTTGCAGGTATCTTCGAGC
CAGCCACGATCGACATTGATCTGGCTATCTTGCTGACAAAAGCAAGAGAACATAGCGTTGCCTTGGTAGG
TCCAGCGGCGGAGGAACTCTTTGATCCGGTTCCTGAACAGGATCTATTTGAGGCGCTAAATGAAACCTTA
ACGCTATGGAACTCGCCGCCCGACTGGGCTGGCGATGAGCGAAATGTAGTGCTTACGTTGTCCCGCATTT
GGTACAGCGCAGTAACCGGCAAAATCGCGCCGAAGGATGTCGCTGCCGACTGGGCAATGGAGCGCCTGCC
GGCCCAGTATCAGCCCGTCATACTTGAAGCTAGACAGGCTTATCTTGGACAAGAAGAAGATCGCTTGGCC
TCGCGCGCAGATCAGTTGGAAGAATTTGTCCACTACGTGAAAGGCGAGATCACCAAGGTAGTCGGCAAAT
AACCCTCGAGCCACCCATGACCAAAATCCCTTAACGTGAGTTACGCGTCGTTCCACTGAGCGTCAGACCC
CGTAGAAAAGATCAAAGGATCTTCTTGAGATCCTTTTTTTCTGCGCGTAATCTGCTGCTTGCAAACAAAA
AAACCACCGCTACCAGCGGTGGTTTGTTTGCCGGATCAAGAGCTACCAACTCTTTTTCCGAAGGTAACTG
GCTTCAGCAGAGCGCAGATACCAAATACTGTTCTTCTAGTGTAGCCGTAGTTAGGCCACCACTTCAAGAA
CTCTGTAGCACCGCCTACATACCTCGCTCTGCTAATCCTGTTACCAGTGGCTGCTGCCAGTGGCGATAAG
TCGTGTCTTACCGGGTTGGACTCAAGACGATAGTTACCGGATAAGGCGCAGCGGTCGGGCTGAACGGGGG
GTTCGTGCACACAGCCCAGCTTGGAGCGAACGACCTACACCGAACTGAGATACCTACAGCGTGAGCTATG
AGAAAGCGCCACGCTTCCCGAAGGGAGAAAGGCGGACAGGTATCCGGTAAGCGGCAGGGTCGGAACAGGA
GAGCGCACGAGGGAGCTTCCAGGGGGAAACGCCTGGTATCTTTATAGTCCTGTCGGGTTTCGCCACCTCT
GACTTGAGCGTCGATTTTTGTGATGCTCGTCAGGGGGGCGGAGCCTATGGAAAAACGCCAGCAACGCGGC
CTTTTTACGGTTCCTGGCCTTTTGCTGGCCTTTTGCTCACATGTTCTTTCCTGCGTTATCCCCTGATTCT
GTGGATAACCGTATTACCGCCTTTGAGTGAGCTGATACCGCTCGCCGCAGCCGAACGACCGAGCGCAGCG
AGTCAGTGAGCGAGGAAGCGGAAGAGCGCCCAATACGCAAACCGCCTCTCCCCGCGCGTTGGCCGATTCA
TTAATGCAGCTGGCACGACAGGTTTCCCGACTGGAAAGCGGGCAGTGAGCGCAACGCAATTAATACGCGT
ACCGCTAGCCAGGAAGAGTTTGTAGAAACGCAAAAAGGCCATCCGTCAGGATGGCCTTCTGCTTAGTTTG
ATGCCTGGCAGTTTATGGCGGGCGTCCTGCCCGCCACCCTCCGGGCCGTTGCTTCACAACGTTCAAATCC
GCTCCCGGCGGATTTGTCCTACTCAGGAGAGCGTTCACCGACAAACAACAGATAAAACGAAAGGCCCAGT
CTTCCGACTGAGCCTTTCGTTTTATTTGATGCCT
