>Addgene plasmid #82899 | pDONR223_ABCB9_WT | depositor partial sequence | sequence record 157625 | Insert sequence
ATGCGGCTGTGGAAGGCGGTGGTGGTGACTTTGGCCTTCATGAGTGTGGACATCTGCGTGACCACGGCCA
TCTATGTCTTCAGCCACCTGGACCGCAGCCTCCTGGAGGACATCCGCCACTTCAACATCTTTGACTCGGT
GCTGGATCTCTGGGCAGCCTGCCTGTACCGCAGCTGCCTGCTGCTGGGAGCCACCATTGGTGTGGCCAAG
AACAGTGCGCTGGGGCCCCGGCGGCTGCGGGCCTCGTGGCTGGTCATCACCCTCGTGTGCCTCTTCGTGG
GCATCTATGCCATGGTGAAGCTGCTGCTCTTCTCAGAGGTGCGCAGGCCCATCCGGGACCCCTGGTTTTG
GGCCCTGTTCGTGTGGACGTACATTTCACTCGGCGCATCCTTCCTGCTCTGGTGGCTGCTGTCCACCGTG
CGGCCAGGCACCCAGGCCCTGGAGCCAGGGGCGGCCACCGAGGCTGAGGGCTTCCCTGGGAGCGGCCGGC
CACCGCCCGAGCAGGCGTCTGGGGCCACGCTGCAGAAGCTGCTCTCCTACACCAAGCCCGACGTGGCCTT
CCTCGTGGCCGCCTCCTTCTTCCTCATCGTGGCAGCTCTGGGAGAGACCTTCCTGCCCTACTACACGGGC
CGCGCCATTGATGGCATCGTCATCCAGAAAAGCATGGATCAGTTCAGCACGGCTGTCGTCATCGTGTGCC
TGCTGGCCATTGGCAGCTCATTTGCCGCAGGTATTCGGGGCGGCATTTTTACCCTCATATTTGCCAGACT
GAACATTCGCCTTCGAAACTGTCTCTTCCGCTCACTGGTGTCCCAGGAGACAAGCTTCTTTGATGAGAAC
CGCACAGGGGACCTCATCTCCCGCCTGACCTCGGACACCACCATGGTCAGCGACCTGGTCTCCCAGAACA
TCAATGTCTTCCTGCGGAACACAGTCAAGGTCACGGGCGTGGTGGTCTTCATGTTCAGCCTCTCATGGCA
GCTCTCCTTGGTCACCTTCATGGGCTTCCCCATCATCATGATGGTGTCCAACATCTACGGCAAGTACTAC
AAGAGGCTCTCCAAAGAGGTCCAGAATGCCCTGGCCAGAGCGAGCAACACGGCGGAGGAGACCATCAGTG
CCATGAAGACTGTCCGGAGCTTCGCCAATGAGGAGGAGGAGGCAGAGGTGTACCTGCGGAAGCTGCAGCA
GGTGTACAAGCTGAACAGGAAGGAGGCAGCTGCCTACATGTACTACGTCTGGGGCAGCGGGCTCACACTG
CTGGTGGTCCAGGTCAGCATCCTCTACTACGGGGGCCACCTTGTCATCTCAGGCCAGATGACCAGCGGCA
ACCTCATCGCCTTCATCATCTACGAGTTTGTCCTGGGAGATTGTATGGAGTCCGTGGGCTCCGTCTACAG
TGGCCTGATGCAGGGAGTGGGGGCTGCTGAGAAGGTGTTCGAGTTCATCGACCGGCAGCCGACCATGGTG
CACGATGGCAGCTTGGCCCCCGACCACCTGGAGGGCCGGGTGGACTTTGAGAATGTGACCTTCACCTACC
GCACTCGGCCCCACACCCAGGTCCTGCAGAATGTCTCCTTCAGCCTGTCCCCCGGCAAGGTGACGGCCCT
GGTGGGGCCCTCGGGCAGTGGGAAGAGCTCCTGTGTCAACATCCTGGAGAACTTCTACCCCCTGGAGGGG
GGCCGGGTGCTGCTGGACGGCAAGCCCATCAGCGCCTACGACCACAAGTACTTGCACCGTGTGGTATGTG
CACGGGCCTGGGCCACACTTCTCCGCCCTTTCTGCATCTAA
